>Addgene plasmid #209493 | EC67899 | addgene full sequence | sequence record 413859 | Addgene NGS Result
CTAAATTGTAAGCGTTAATATTTTGTTAAAATTCGCGTTAAATTTTTGTTAAATCAGCTCATTTTTTAAC
CAATAGGCCGAAATCGGCAAAATCCCTTATAAATCAAAAGAATAGACCGAGATAGGGTTGAGTGGCCGCT
ACAGGGCGCTCCCATTCGCCATTCAGGCTGCGCAACTGTTGGGAAGGGCGTTTCGGTGCGGGCCTCTTCG
CTATTACGCCAGCTGGCGAAAGGGGGATGTGCTGCAAGGCGATTAAGTTGGGTAACGCCAGGGTTTTCCC
AGTCACGACGTTGTAAAACGACGGCCAGTGAGCGCGACGTAATACGACTCACTATAGGGCGAATTGGCGG
AAGGCCGTCAAGGCCGCATGAAGACAAACTACTCACAGAGTGCCCCTCATTTATGTCAAACTATACACTT
ATCATGTCTGACATGACTTTGCAGTTAATTTTTTTGAACGGTGTCATGCTTTGCACAATTGTCCTCCATC
TATAATGTTTTACAAGAAACTATTTAATACTGTATTAACCTTTGCAGTAGGCATACTTGGTACCATAATT
ATCTACATGCTGTCATGTGGAGCTCGTGGTACATACAGTAGTTTTTTTGTTACTAAATACGGAGTACATT
CGTATATGATATGTTCCCTAATTAGTTGCATCACTTTTTTGTCCTCATTGCTGCTCTACTCTAAACTTAT
GTTCCAGACAAGCCTACAACTGAGTCAGCCTGTCAGAGTTCTACTGTGTTTGGATAGATGTTCTAGTGCA
ACTTTCTTCTTGTATGTTTAGTTAATCATAAGGACTCATTTTCTTACTACCTCCGGGACAGATGTTTCTC
AGATGGGCCGGGCTCTCTCTGCCCAGCAGGCAGCAGCAGCCCGACCTCATGGGCCAGCACCCACCACGAG
TTCCAGCTAGGGGGTGTTGCTGCCTAACACTAACACTAACATTAGTCCCACCTCGCCAGTTTGCAGGGAT
CGGAACCAGCTTATAAGCTGAGCTGAGGAAGAAGGTAGCACCAGTGGTCTAGTGGTAGAATAGTACCCTG
CCACGGTACAGACCCGGGTTCGATTCCCGGCTGGAAATAATTTCTACTAAGTGTAGATTGAGACCGCAGC
TGGCACGACAGGTTTGCCGACTGGAAAGCGGGCAGTGAGCGCAACGCAATTAATGTGAGTTAGCTCACTC
ATTAGGCACCCCAGGCTTTACACTTTATGCTTCCGGCTCGTATGTTGTGTGGAATTGTGAGCGGATAACA
ATTTCACACAGGAAACAGCTATGACCATGATTACGCCAAGCTTGCATGCCTGCAGGTCGACTCTAGAGGA
TCCCCGGGTACCGAGCTCGAATTCACTGGCCGTCGTTTTACAACGTCGTGACTGGGAAAACCCTGGCGTT
ACCCAACTTAATCGCCTTGCAGCACATCCCCCTTTCGCCAGCTGGCGTAATAGCGAAGAGGCCCGCACCG
ATCGCCCTTCCCAACAGTTGCGCAGCCTGAATGGCGAATGGCGCCTGATGCGGTATTTTCTCCTTACGCA
TCTGTGCGGTATTTCACACCGCATATGGTGCACTCTCAGTACAATCTGCTCTGATGCCGCATAGTTAAGC
CAGCCCCGACACCCGCCAACACCCGCTGACGCGCCCTGACGGGCTTGTCTGCTCCCGGCATCCGCTTACA
GACAAGCTGTGACGGTCTCATAATTTCTACTAAGTGTAGATTTTTTTTTACTTGTCTTCCTGGGCCTCAT
GGGCCTTCCGCTCACTGCCCGCTTTCCAGTCGGGAAACCTGTCGTGCCAGCTGCATTAACATGGTCATAG
CTGTTTCCTTGCGTATTGGGCGCTCTCCGCTTCCTCGCTCACTGACTCGCTGCGCTCGGTCGTTCGGGTA
AAGCCTGGGGTGCCTAATGAGCAAAAGGCCAGCAAAAGGCCAGGAACCGTAAAAAGGCCGCGTTGCTGGC
GTTTTTCCATAGGCTCCGCCCCCCTGACGAGCATCACAAAAATCGACGCTCAAGTCAGAGGTGGCGAAAC
CCGACAGGACTATAAAGATACCAGGCGTTTCCCCCTGGAAGCTCCCTCGTGCGCTCTCCTGTTCCGACCC
TGCCGCTTACCGGATACCTGTCCGCCTTTCTCCCTTCGGGAAGCGTGGCGCTTTCTCATAGCTCACGCTG
TAGGTATCTCAGTTCGGTGTAGGTCGTTCGCTCCAAGCTGGGCTGTGTGCACGAACCCCCCGTTCAGCCC
GACCGCTGCGCCTTATCCGGTAACTATCGTCTTGAGTCCAACCCGGTAAGACACGACTTATCGCCACTGG
CAGCAGCCACTGGTAACAGGATTAGCAGAGCGAGGTATGTAGGCGGTGCTACAGAGTTCTTGAAGTGGTG
GCCTAACTACGGCTACACTAGAAGAACAGTATTTGGTATCTGCGCTCTGCTGAAGCCAGTTACCTTCGGA
AAAAGAGTTGGTAGCTCTTGATCCGGCAAACAAACCACCGCTGGTAGCGGTGGTTTTTTTGTTTGCAAGC
AGCAGATTACGCGCAGAAAAAAAGGATCTCAAGAAGATCCTTTGATCTTTTCTACGGGGTCTGACGCTCA
GTGGAACGAAAACTCACGTTAAGGGATTTTGGTCATGAGATTATCAAAAAGGATCTTCACCTAGATCCTT
TTAAATTAAAAATGAAGTTTTAAATCAATCTAAAGTATATATGAGTAAACTTGGTCTGACAGTTACCAAT
GCTTAATCAGTGAGGCACCTATCTCAGCGATCTGTCTATTTCGTTCATCCATAGTTGCCTGACTCCCCGT
CGTGTAGATAACTACGATACGGGAGGGCTTACCATCTGGCCCCAGTGCTGCAATGATACCGCGAGAACCA
CGCTCACCGGCTCCAGATTTATCAGCAATAAACCAGCCAGCCGGAAGGGCCGAGCGCAGAAGTGGTCCTG
CAACTTTATCCGCCTCCATCCAGTCTATTAATTGTTGCCGGGAAGCTAGAGTAAGTAGTTCGCCAGTTAA
TAGTTTGCGCAACGTTGTTGCCATTGCTACAGGCATCGTGGTGTCACGCTCGTCGTTTGGTATGGCTTCA
TTCAGCTCCGGTTCCCAACGATCAAGGCGAGTTACATGATCCCCCATGTTGTGCAAAAAAGCGGTTAGCT
CCTTCGGTCCTCCGATCGTTGTCAGAAGTAAGTTGGCCGCAGTGTTATCACTCATGGTTATGGCAGCACT
GCATAATTCTCTTACTGTCATGCCATCCGTAAGATGCTTTTCTGTGACTGGTGAGTACTCAACCAAGTCA
TTCTGAGAATAGTGTATGCGGCGACCGAGTTGCTCTTGCCCGGCGTCAATACGGGATAATACCGCGCCAC
ATAGCAGAACTTTAAAAGTGCTCATCATTGGAAAACGTTCTTCGGGGCGAAAACTCTCAAGGATCTTACC
GCTGTTGAGATCCAGTTCGATGTAACCCACTCGTGCACCCAACTGATCTTCAGCATCTTTTACTTTCACC
AGCGTTTCTGGGTGAGCAAAAACAGGAAGGCAAAATGCCGCAAAAAAGGGAATAAGGGCGACACGGAAAT
GTTGAATACTCATACTCTTCCTTTTTCAATATTATTGAAGCATTTATCAGGGTTATTGTCTCATGAGCGG
ATACATATTTGAATGTATTTAGAAAAATAAACAAATAGGGGTTCCGCGCACATTTCCCCGAAAAGTGCCA
C
Features (pLannotate 1.2.2; 16 found; start..end, strand, type, name):
      3..134     -  rep_origin     M13 ori (fragment): M13 bacteriophage origin of replication; arrow indicates direction of (+) strand synthesis
    155..311     -  CDS            lacZα (fragment): LacZα fragment of β-galactosidase; lacZ fragment
    320..338     +  promoter       T7 promoter: promoter for bacteriophage T7 RNA polymerase
   1020..1083    +  ncRNA          tRNA: Accession: RF00005 - tRNA
   1116..1158    +  CDS            lacI (fragment): lac repressor; lacI; The lac repressor binds to the lac operator to inhibit transcription in E. coli. This inhibition can be relieved by adding lactose or isopropyl-β-D-thiogalactopyranoside (IPTG).
   1171..1192    +  protein_bind   CAP binding site: CAP binding activates transcription in the presence of cAMP. E. coli catabolite activator protein
   1207..1237    +  promoter       lac promoter: promoter for the E. coli lac operon
   1245..1261    +  protein_bind   lac operator: The lac repressor binds to the lac operator to inhibit transcription in E. coli. This inhibition can be relieved by adding lactose or isopropyl-β-D-thiogalactopyranoside (IPTG). lac repressor encoded by lacI
   1298..1354    -  misc_feature   MCS: pUC18/19 multiple cloning site
   1351..1508    +  CDS            lacZα (fragment): LacZα fragment of β-galactosidase; lacZ fragment
   1514..1613    -  misc_feature   bom (fragment): basis of mobility region from pBR322
   1762..1809    -  CDS            lacI (fragment): lac repressor; lacI; The lac repressor binds to the lac operator to inhibit transcription in E. coli. This inhibition can be relieved by adding lactose or isopropyl-β-D-thiogalactopyranoside (IPTG).
   1846..1886    -  rep_origin     RSF ori (fragment): Plasmids containing the RSF 1030 origin of replication can be propagated in E. coli cells that contain additional plasmids with compatible origins.
   1964..2552    -  rep_origin     ori: high-copy-number ColE1/pMB1/pBR322/pUC origin of replication
   2723..3583    -  CDS            AmpR: β-lactamase; bla; confers resistance to ampicillin, carbenicillin, and related antibiotics
   3584..3688    -  promoter       AmpR promoter: bla
