[The description below was written by a language model from this plasmid's Addgene catalogue record and pLannotate feature annotations shown in this document.]
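Description:
EC67899 is a small (about 3.7 kb) Golden Gate level 1, position 3 module from a CRISPR mutagenesis toolkit developed for barley and wheat. It is catalogued as a CRISPR vector on an unspecified backbone. In E. coli it is maintained at high copy through a ColE1/pUC-type origin and selected with ampicillin through the AmpR (β-lactamase) gene and its own promoter. The feature table also picks up short fragments of an M13 origin, a bom region, lacI and an RSF origin, which look like backbone remnants rather than functional parts, plus a T7 promoter.

The payload is a guide RNA expression cassette for Cas12a, not the nuclease itself, since at this size no Cas12a coding sequence is present or annotated. The insert is named Cas12a-tRNA-DR-DR, with Lachnospiraceae bacterium given as the source species, which points to direct repeats of the LbCas12a type. The record gives HvU3 as the promoter, by its name a barley U3 small nuclear RNA promoter of the Pol III type commonly used to drive guide RNAs in cereals, though it is not itself annotated in the table. An annotated tRNA lies downstream of the region where the promoter would sit, and it is followed by a lac promoter/operator, a pUC-style multiple cloning site and a lacZα fragment. Together with lacZ being listed as the selectable marker, this layout suggests a blue/white screening cassette placed between the two direct repeats, which a user-supplied spacer would replace, although the record does not describe the cloning scheme explicitly. The tRNA would be expected to promote processing of the transcript to release the crRNA. Once completed, the module would be assembled with other level 1 units into a plant transformation construct.
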