Addgene plasmid #209493: EC67899
Depositing lab: Wendy Harwood & Cristobal Uauy. Publication: An optimised CRISPR Cas9 and Cas12a mutagenesis toolkit for Barley and Wheat. Lawrenson T, Clarke M, Kirby R, Forner M, Steuernagel B, Brown JKM, Harwood W. Plant Methods. 2024 Aug 13;20(1):123. doi: 10.1186/s13007-024-01234-y. PubMed 39138524.
Backbone
  Vector backbone: Unknown
  Vector type: CRISPR
  Selectable markers: LacZ
Growth in bacteria
  Bacterial resistance: Ampicillin, 100 μg/mL
  Growth temperature: 37°C
  Growth strain: DH5alpha
  Copy number: High Copy
Gene/Insert
  Gene/Insert name: Cas12a-tRNA-DR-DR
  Species: Lachnospiraceae bacterium
  Promoter: HvU3
  Cloning method: Restriction Enzyme; 5′ cloning site unknown (unknown if destroyed)
Terms and licenses: Academic/Nonprofit Terms; Industry Terms: Not Available to Industry
Depositor comments: GoldeGate level 1 position 3
How to cite: EC67899 was a gift from Wendy Harwood & Cristobal Uauy (Addgene plasmid # 209493 ; http://n2t.net/addgene:209493 ; RRID:Addgene_209493)
